Addgene plasmid #63722: pNIC28-Bsa4-iLOVf
Purpose: (Empty Backbone) LIC E coli expression plasmid to produce TEV cleavable His tagged iLOV fusion proteins
Depositing lab: Brian Smith. Depositing organization: University of Glasgow.
Backbone
  Vector backbone: pNIC28-Bsa4
  Backbone manufacturer: Opher Gileadi
  Backbone size (bp): 7645
  Modifications to backbone: Inserted translation enhancing element (TEE) and codon optimized iLOV
  Vector type: Bacterial Expression
  Promoter: T7
  Tag / fusion protein: TEE, iLOV, 6xHis, TEV cleavage site (N terminal on backbone)
Growth in bacteria
  Bacterial resistance: Kanamycin, 50 μg/mL
  Growth temperature: 37°C
  Growth strain: DH5alpha
  Growth instructions: T7 polymerase required for expression. Gives very high expression levels, consider reduced (0.1 mM) IPTG for induction and/or reduced induction temperature.
  Copy number: Low Copy
Gene/Insert
  Sequencing primers: 5′ T7 promoter; 3′ T7 terminator
Resource information
  A portion of this plasmid was derived from a plasmid made by: Codon optimized iLOV sequence from Andrew Roe & John Christie
Terms and licenses: Academic/Nonprofit Terms; Industry Terms: Not Available to Industry
How to cite: pNIC28-Bsa4-iLOVf was a gift from Brian Smith (Addgene plasmid # 63722 ; http://n2t.net/addgene:63722 ; RRID:Addgene_63722)
