[The description below was written by a language model from this plasmid's Addgene catalogue record and pLannotate feature annotations shown in this document.]
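Description:
pNIC28-Bsa4-iLOVf is an empty bacterial expression backbone (7,645 bp) derived from the ligation-independent cloning vector pNIC28-Bsa4. It is designed to produce proteins in E. coli as fusions to an N-terminal module containing a translation enhancing element (TEE), a codon-optimized iLOV flavin-binding fluorescent protein, a 6xHis tag and a TEV protease cleavage site. It is maintained under kanamycin selection (aph(3')-Ia). Replication is from a pBR322-type origin accompanied by the bom region and rop gene, which matches the low copy number listed in the record. An f1 origin is also present, and the annotated tetracycline-resistance fragments appear to be nonfunctional backbone remnants.

Expression is driven by a T7 promoter followed by a lac operator and the T7 gene 10 ribosome binding site. A plasmid-borne lacI gene supplies repressor, so transcription requires a host that provides T7 RNA polymerase and is induced with IPTG. The automated annotation labels the first coding sequence "BR1", an Arabidopsis-derived flavin-dependent fluorescent protein. This most likely corresponds to the iLOV module, and the N-terminal His tag and TEV site were not separately annotated. Downstream lies a sacB cassette with its own promoter, encoding levansucrase, which makes cells sucrose-sensitive. From its position it presumably serves as the stuffer replaced by the gene of interest during LIC cloning, allowing counterselection against uncut vector on sucrose. A His-tag fragment, a short fragment annotated as the T7 gene 10B-derived SET1 tag, and the T7 terminator follow it.

The depositor notes very high expression levels. The fluorescent tag could presumably be used to follow the fusion protein, the His tag supports affinity purification, and TEV cleavage removes the tag module afterwards.
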