Features (pLannotate 1.2.2; 21 found; start..end, strand, type, name):
     28..46      +  promoter       T7 promoter: promoter for bacteriophage T7 RNA polymerase
     47..71      +  protein_bind   lac operator: The lac repressor binds to the lac operator to inhibit transcription in E. coli. This inhibition can be relieved by adding lactose or isopropyl-β-D-thiogalactopyranoside (IPTG). lac repressor encoded by lacI
     86..108     +  RBS            RBS: efficient ribosome binding site from bacteriophage T7 gene 10 (Olins and Rangwala, 1989)
    144..473     +  CDS            BR1: BR1 is a basic (constitutively fluorescent) cyan fluorescent protein published in 2019, derived from Arabidopsis thaliana. It requires the cofactor flavin for fluorescence.
    558..1003    +  promoter       sacB promoter: sacR; sacB promoter and control region
   1004..2425    +  CDS            SacB: secreted levansucrase that renders bacterial growth sensitive to sucrose; Bacillus subtilis sacB; negative selection marker
   2533..2550    +  CDS            9xHis (fragment): 9xHis affinity tag
   2560..2609    +  CDS            SET1 (fragment): solubility-enhancement tag derived from T7 phage gene 10B
   2617..2664    +  terminator     T7 terminator: transcription terminator for bacteriophage T7 RNA polymerase
   2701..3156    +  rep_origin     f1 ori (sequence partly withheld): f1 bacteriophage origin of replication; arrow indicates direction of (+) strand synthesis
   3183..3240    +  promoter       AmpR promoter (fragment): bla
   3249..4064    -  CDS            KanR: aminoglycoside phosphotransferase; aph(3')-Ia; confers resistance to kanamycin in bacteria or G418 (Geneticin®) in eukaryotes
   4186..4774    +  rep_origin     ori: high-copy-number ColE1/pMB1/pBR322/pUC origin of replication
   4960..5102    -  misc_feature   bom: basis of mobility region from pBR322
   5204..5395    -  CDS            rop: Rop protein, which maintains plasmids at low copy number; rop
   5412..5792    +  CDS            YPB1_ECOLX: Protein predicted: Swiss-Prot protein existence level 4. From Escherichia coli.
   5864..6155    -  CDS            TcR (fragment): tetracycline efflux protein; tet; confers resistance to tetracycline
   6170..6191    -  protein_bind   CAP binding site: CAP binding activates transcription in the presence of cAMP. E. coli catabolite activator protein
   6204..7286    -  CDS            lacI: lac repressor; lacI; The lac repressor binds to the lac operator to inhibit transcription in E. coli. This inhibition can be relieved by adding lactose or isopropyl-β-D-thiogalactopyranoside (IPTG).
   7287..7364    -  promoter       lacI promoter: lacI
   7372..6       -  CDS            TcR (fragment) (across the origin): tetracycline efflux protein; tet; confers resistance to tetracycline
>Addgene plasmid #63722 | pNIC28-Bsa4-iLOVf | depositor full sequence | sequence record 106345 | pNIC28-Bsa4-iLOVf sequence 7645 bps
AGGATCGAGATCTCGATCCCGCGAAATTAATACGACTCACTATAGGGGAATTGTGAGCGGATAACAATTC
CCCTCTAGAAATAATTTTGTTTAACTTTAAGAAGGAGATATACATAATGAATCACAAAGTGATGATCGGT
ACCATTGAGAAGAATTTCGTAATCACTGATCCACGTCTGCCGGACAACCCGATCATCTTCGCTTCCGACG
GCTTCCTGGAGCTGACCGAGTATTCCCGTGAAGAGATCCTGGGCCGTAACGCCCGTTTCCTGCAGGGCCC
GGAGACTGATCAGGCGACGGTTCAGAAAATTCGCGATGCTATCCGTGACCAGCGTGAAACTACGGTGCAA
CTGATTAACTACACGAAAAGCGGTAAGAAATTCTGGAACCTGCTGCATCTGCAACCAGTCCGCGATCAGA
AAGGCGAGCTGCAGTATTTCATCGGCGTTCAACTGGATGGTTCTGACCACGTACATATGCACCATCATCA
TCATCATTCTTCTGGTGTAGATCTGGGTACCGAGAACCTGTACTTCCAATCCATGGAGACCGACGTCCAC
ATATACCTGCCGTTCACTATTATTTAGTGAAATGAGATATTATGATATTTTCTGAATTGTGATTAAAAAG
GCAACTTTATGCCCATGCAACAGAAACTATAAAAAATACAGAGAATGAAAAGAAACAGATAGATTTTTTA
GTTCTTTAGGCCCGTAGTCTGCAAATCCTTTTATGATTTTCTATCAAACAAAAGAGGAAAATAGACCAGT
TGCAATCCAAACGAGAGTCTAATAGAATGAGGTCGAAAAGTAAATCGCGCGGGTTTGTTACTGATAAAGC
AGGCAAGACCTAAAATGTGTAAAGGGCAAAGTGTATACTTTGGCGTCACCCCTTACATATTTTAGGTCTT
TTTTTATTGTGCGTAACTAACTTGCCATCTTCAAACAGGAGGGCTGGAAGAAGCAGACCGCTAACACAGT
ACATAAAAAAGGAGACATGAACGATGAACATCAAAAAGTTTGCAAAACAAGCAACAGTATTAACCTTTAC
TACCGCACTGCTGGCAGGAGGCGCAACTCAAGCGTTTGCGAAAGAAACGAACCAAAAGCCATATAAGGAA
ACATACGGCATTTCCCATATTACACGCCATGATATGCTGCAAATCCCTGAACAGCAAAAAAATGAAAAAT
ATAAAGTTCCTGAGTTCGATTCGTCCACAATTAAAAATATCTCTTCTGCAAAAGGCCTGGACGTTTGGGA
CAGCTGGCCATTACAAAACACTGACGGCACTGTCGCAAACTATCACGGCTACCACATCGTCTTTGCATTA
GCCGGAGATCCTAAAAATGCGGATGACACATCGATTTACATGTTCTATCAAAAAGTCGGCGAAACTTCTA
TTGACAGCTGGAAAAACGCTGGCCGCGTCTTTAAAGACAGCGACAAATTCGATGCAAATGATTCTATCCT
AAAAGACCAAACACAAGAATGGTCAGGTTCAGCCACATTTACATCTGACGGAAAAATCCGTTTATTCTAC
ACTGATTTCTCCGGTAAACATTACGGCAAACAAACACTGACAACTGCACAAGTTAACGTATCAGCATCAG
ACAGCTCTTTGAACATCAACGGTGTAGAGGATTATAAATCAATCTTTGACGGTGACGGAAAAACGTATCA
AAATGTACAGCAGTTCATCGATGAAGGCAACTACAGCTCAGGCGACAACCATACGCTGAGAGATCCTCAC
TACGTAGAAGATAAAGGCCACAAATACTTAGTATTTGAAGCAAACACTGGAACTGAAGATGGCTACCAAG
GCGAAGAATCTTTATTTAACAAAGCATACTATGGCAAAAGCACATCATTCTTCCGTCAAGAAAGTCAAAA
ACTTCTGCAAAGCGATAAAAAACGCACGGCTGAGTTAGCAAACGGCGCTCTCGGTATGATTGAGCTAAAC
GATGATTACACACTGAAAAAAGTGATGAAACCGCTGATTGCATCTAACACAGTAACAGATGAAATTGAAC
GCGCGAACGTCTTTAAAATGAACGGCAAATGGTACCTGTTCACTGACTCCCGCGGATCAAAAATGACGAT
TGACGGCATTACGTCTAACGATATTTACATGCTTGGTTATGTTTCTAATTCTTTAACTGGCCCATACAAG
CCGCTGAACAAAACTGGCCTTGTGTTAAAAATGGATCTTGATCCTAACGATGTAACCTTTACTTACTCAC
ACTTCGCTGTACCTCAAGCGAAAGGAAACAATGTCGTGATTACAAGCTATATGACAAACAGAGGATTCTA
CGCAGACAAACAATCAACGTTTGCGCCTAGCTTCCTGCTGAACATCAAAGGCAAGAAAACATCTGTTGTC
AAAGACAGCATCCTTGAACAAGGACAATTAACAGTTAACAAATAAAAACGCAAAAGAAAATGCCGATATC
CTATTGGCATTGACGGTCTCCAGTAAAGGTGGATACGGATCCGAATTCGAGCTCCGTCGACAAGCTTGCG
GCCGCACTCGAGCACCACCACCACCACCACTGAGATCCGGCTGCTAACAAAGCCCGAAAGGAAGCTGAGT
TGGCTGCTGCCACCGCTGAGCAATAACTAGCATAACCCCTTGGGGCCTCTAAACGGGTCTTGAGGGGTTT
TTTGCTGAAAGGAGGAACTATATCCGGATTGGCGAATGGG
[124 nt withheld, positions 2701-2824]
C
[91 nt withheld, positions 2826-2916]
A
[49 nt withheld, positions 2918-2966]
CCTTTGACGTTGGAGTCCACGTTCTTT
[37 nt withheld, positions 2994-3030]
ACCCTATCTCGGTCTATTCTTTTGATTTATAAGGGATTTTGCCGATTTCGGCCTATTGGTTAAAAAATGA
GCTGATTTAACAAAAATTTAACGCGAATTTTAACAAAATATTAACGTTTACAATTTCAGGTGGCACTTTT
CGGGGAAATGTGCGCGGAACCCCTATTTGTTTATTTTTCTAAATACATTCAAATATGTATCCGCTCATGA
ATTAATTCTTAGAAAAACTCATCGAGCATCAAATGAAACTGCAATTTATTCATATCAGGATTATCAATAC
CATATTTTTGAAAAAGCCGTTTCTGTAATGAAGGAGAAAACTCACCGAGGCAGTTCCATAGGATGGCAAG
ATCCTGGTATCGGTCTGCGATTCCGACTCGTCCAACATCAATACAACCTATTAATTTCCCCTCGTCAAAA
ATAAGGTTATCAAGTGAGAAATCACCATGAGTGACGACTGAATCCGGTGAGAATGGCAAAAGTTTATGCA
TTTCTTTCCAGACTTGTTCAACAGGCCAGCCATTACGCTCGTCATCAAAATCACTCGCATCAACCAAACC
GTTATTCATTCGTGATTGCGCCTGAGCGAGACGAAATACGCGATCGCTGTTAAAAGGACAATTACAAACA
GGAATCGAATGCAACCGGCGCAGGAACACTGCCAGCGCATCAACAATATTTTCACCTGAATCAGGATATT
CTTCTAATACCTGGAATGCTGTTTTCCCGGGGATCGCAGTGGTGAGTAACCATGCATCATCAGGAGTACG
GATAAAATGCTTGATGGTCGGAAGAGGCATAAATTCCGTCAGCCAGTTTAGTCTGACCATCTCATCTGTA
ACATCATTGGCAACGCTACCTTTGCCATGTTTCAGAAACAACTCTGGCGCATCGGGCTTCCCATACAATC
GATAGATTGTCGCACCTGATTGCCCGACATTATCGCGAGCCCATTTATACCCATATAAATCAGCATCCAT
GTTGGAATTTAATCGCGGCCTAGAGCAAGACGTTTCCCGTTGAATATGGCTCATAACACCCCTTGTATTA
CTGTTTATGTAAGCAGACAGTTTTATTGTTCATGACCAAAATCCCTTAACGTGAGTTTTCGTTCCACTGA
GCGTCAGACCCCGTAGAAAAGATCAAAGGATCTTCTTGAGATCCTTTTTTTCTGCGCGTAATCTGCTGCT
TGCAAACAAAAAAACCACCGCTACCAGCGGTGGTTTGTTTGCCGGATCAAGAGCTACCAACTCTTTTTCC
GAAGGTAACTGGCTTCAGCAGAGCGCAGATACCAAATACTGTCCTTCTAGTGTAGCCGTAGTTAGGCCAC
CACTTCAAGAACTCTGTAGCACCGCCTACATACCTCGCTCTGCTAATCCTGTTACCAGTGGCTGCTGCCA
GTGGCGATAAGTCGTGTCTTACCGGGTTGGACTCAAGACGATAGTTACCGGATAAGGCGCAGCGGTCGGG
CTGAACGGGGGGTTCGTGCACACAGCCCAGCTTGGAGCGAACGACCTACACCGAACTGAGATACCTACAG
CGTGAGCTATGAGAAAGCGCCACGCTTCCCGAAGGGAGAAAGGCGGACAGGTATCCGGTAAGCGGCAGGG
TCGGAACAGGAGAGCGCACGAGGGAGCTTCCAGGGGGAAACGCCTGGTATCTTTATAGTCCTGTCGGGTT
TCGCCACCTCTGACTTGAGCGTCGATTTTTGTGATGCTCGTCAGGGGGGCGGAGCCTATGGAAAAACGCC
AGCAACGCGGCCTTTTTACGGTTCCTGGCCTTTTGCTGGCCTTTTGCTCACATGTTCTTTCCTGCGTTAT
CCCCTGATTCTGTGGATAACCGTATTACCGCCTTTGAGTGAGCTGATACCGCTCGCCGCAGCCGAACGAC
CGAGCGCAGCGAGTCAGTGAGCGAGGAAGCGGAAGAGCGCCTGATGCGGTATTTTCTCCTTACGCATCTG
TGCGGTATTTCACACCGCATATATGGTGCACTCTCAGTACAATCTGCTCTGATGCCGCATAGTTAAGCCA
GTATACACTCCGCTATCGCTACGTGACTGGGTCATGGCTGCGCCCCGACACCCGCCAACACCCGCTGACG
CGCCCTGACGGGCTTGTCTGCTCCCGGCATCCGCTTACAGACAAGCTGTGACCGTCTCCGGGAGCTGCAT
GTGTCAGAGGTTTTCACCGTCATCACCGAAACGCGCGAGGCAGCTGCGGTAAAGCTCATCAGCGTGGTCG
TGAAGCGATTCACAGATGTCTGCCTGTTCATCCGCGTCCAGCTCGTTGAGTTTCTCCAGAAGCGTTAATG
TCTGGCTTCTGATAAAGCGGGCCATGTTAAGGGCGGTTTTTTCCTGTTTGGTCACTGATGCCTCCGTGTA
AGGGGGATTTCTGTTCATGGGGGTAATGATACCGATGAAACGAGAGAGGATGCTCACGATACGGGTTACT
GATGATGAACATGCCCGGTTACTGGAACGTTGTGAGGGTAAACAACTGGCGGTATGGATGCGGCGGGACC
AGAGAAAAATCACTCAGGGTCAATGCCAGCGCTTCGTTAATACAGATGTAGGTGTTCCACAGGGTAGCCA
GCAGCATCCTGCGATGCAGATCCGGAACATAATGGTGCAGGGCGCTGACTTCCGCGTTTCCAGACTTTAC
GAAACACGGAAACCGAAGACCATTCATGTTGTTGCTCAGGTCGCAGACGTTTTGCAGCAGCAGTCGCTTC
ACGTTCGCTCGCGTATCGGTGATTCATTCTGCTAACCAGTAAGGCAACCCCGCCAGCCTAGCCGGGTCCT
CAACGACAGGAGCACGATCATGCGCACCCGTGGGGCCGCCATGCCGGCGATAATGGCCTGCTTCTCGCCG
AAACGTTTGGTGGCGGGACCAGTGACGAAGGCTTGAGCGAGGGCGTGCAAGATTCCGAATACCGCAAGCG
ACAGGCCGATCATCGTCGCGCTCCAGCGAAAGCGGTCCTCGCCGAAAATGACCCAGAGCGCTGCCGGCAC
CTGTCCTACGAGTTGCATGATAAAGAAGACAGTCATAAGTGCGGCGACGATAGTCATGCCCCGCGCCCAC
CGGAAGGAGCTGACTGGGTTGAAGGCTCTCAAGGGCATCGGTCGAGATCCCGGTGCCTAATGAGTGAGCT
AACTTACATTAATTGCGTTGCGCTCACTGCCCGCTTTCCAGTCGGGAAACCTGTCGTGCCAGCTGCATTA
ATGAATCGGCCAACGCGCGGGGAGAGGCGGTTTGCGTATTGGGCGCCAGGGTGGTTTTTCTTTTCACCAG
TGAGACGGGCAACAGCTGATTGCCCTTCACCGCCTGGCCCTGAGAGAGTTGCAGCAAGCGGTCCACGCTG
GTTTGCCCCAGCAGGCGAAAATCCTGTTTGATGGTGGTTAACGGCGGGATATAACATGAGCTGTCTTCGG
TATCGTCGTATCCCACTACCGAGATATCCGCACCAACGCGCAGCCCGGACTCGGTAATGGCGCGCATTGC
GCCCAGCGCCATCTGATCGTTGGCAACCAGCATCGCAGTGGGAACGATGCCCTCATTCAGCATTTGCATG
GTTTGTTGAAAACCGGACATGGCACTCCAGTCGCCTTCCCGTTCCGCTATCGGCTGAATTTGATTGCGAG
TGAGATATTTATGCCAGCCAGCCAGACGCAGACGCGCCGAGACAGAACTTAATGGGCCCGCTAACAGCGC
GATTTGCTGGTGACCCAATGCGACCAGATGCTCCACGCCCAGTCGCGTACCGTCTTCATGGGAGAAAATA
ATACTGTTGATGGGTGTCTGGTCAGAGACATCAAGAAATAACGCCGGAACATTAGTGCAGGCAGCTTCCA
CAGCAATGGCATCCTGGTCATCCAGCGGATAGTTAATGATCAGCCCACTGACGCGTTGCGCGAGAAGATT
GTGCACCGCCGCTTTACAGGCTTCGACGCCGCTTCGTTCTACCATCGACACCACCACGCTGGCACCCAGT
TGATCGGCGCGAGATTTAATCGCCGCGACAATTTGCGACGGCGCGTGCAGGGCCAGACTGGAGGTGGCAA
CGCCAATCAGCAACGACTGTTTGCCCGCCAGTTGTTGTGCCACGCGGTTGGGAATGTAATTCAGCTCCGC
CATCGCCGCTTCCACTTTTTCCCGCGTTTTCGCAGAAACGTGGCTGGCCTGGTTCACCACGCGGGAAACG
GTCTGATAAGAGACACCGGCATACTCTGCGACATCGTATAACGTTACTGGTTTCACATTCACCACCCTGA
ATTGACTCTCTTCCGGGCGCTATCATGCCATACCGCGAAAGGTTTTGCGCCATTCGATGGTGTCCGGGAT
CTCGACGCTCTCCCTTATGCGACTCCTGCATTAGGAAGCAGCCCAGTAGTAGGTTGAGGCCGTTGAGCAC
CGCCGCCGCAAGGAATGGTGCATGCAAGGAGATGGCGCCCAACAGTCCCCCGGCCACGGGGCCTGCCACC
ATACCCACGCCGAAACAAGCGCTCATGAGCCCGAAGTGGCGAGCCCGATCTTCCCCATCGGTGATGTCGG
CGATATAGGCGCCAGCAACCGCACCTGTGGCGCCGGTGATGCCGGCCACGATGCGTCCGGCGTAG
