>Addgene plasmid #63722 | pNIC28-Bsa4-iLOVf | addgene partial sequence | sequence record 108112 | pBRrevBam 5'-GGTGATGTCGGCGATATAGG-3'
GTGGCGCCGGTGATGCCGGCCACGATGCGTCCGGCGTAGAGGATCGAGATCTCGATCCCGCGAAATTAAT
ACGACTCACTATAGGGGAATTGTGAGCGGATAACAATTCCCCTCTAGAAATAATTTTGTTTAACTTTAAG
AAGGAGATATACATAATGAATCACAAAGTGATGATCGGTACCATTGAGAAGAATTTCGTAATCACTGATC
CACGTCTGCCGGACAACCCGATCATCTTCGCTTCCGACGGCTTCCTGGAGCTGACCGAGTATTCCCGTGA
AGAGATCCTGGGCCGTAACGCCCGTTTCCTGCAGGGCCCGGAGACTGATCAGGCGACGGTTCAGAAAATT
CGCGATGCTATCCGTGACCAGCGTGAAACTACGGTGCAACTGATTAACTACACGAAAAGCGGTAAGAAAT
TCTGGAACCTGCTGCATCTGCAACCAGTCCGCGATCAGAAAGGCGAGCTGCAGTATTTCATCGGCGTTCA
ACTGGATGGTTCTGACCACGTACATATGCACCATCATCATCATCATTCTTCTGGTGTAGATCTGGGTACC
GAGAACCTGTACTTCCAATCCATGGAGACCGACGTCCACATATACCTGCCGTTCACTATTATTTAGTGAA
ATGAGATATTATGATATTTTCTGAATTGTGATTAAAAAGGCAACTTTATGCCCATGCAACAGAAACTATA
AAAAATACAGAGAATGAAAAGAAACAGATAGATTTTTTAGTTCTTTAGGCCCGTAGTCTGCAAATCCTTT
TATGATTTTCTATCAAACAAAAGAGGAAAATAGACCAGTTGCAATCCAAACGAGAGTCTAATAGAATGAG
GTCGAAAAGTAAATCGCGCGGGTTTGTTACTGATAAAGCAGGCAAGACCTAAAATGTGTAAAGGGCAAAG
TGTATACTTTGGCGTCACCCCTTACATATTTTAGGTCTTTT
