>Addgene plasmid #63722 | pNIC28-Bsa4-iLOVf | addgene partial sequence | sequence record 108114 | sacB-N 5'-ggatctctcagcgtatggttg-3'
TGCCTTCATCGATGAACTGCTGTACATTTTGATACGTTTTTCCGTCACCGTCAAAGATTGATTTATAATC
CTCTACACCGTTGATGTTCAAAGAGCTGTCTGATGCTGATACGTTAACTTGTGCAGTTGTCAGTGTTTGT
TTGCCGTAATGTTTACCGGAGAAATCAGTGTAGAATAAACGGATTTTTCCGTCAGATGTAAATGTGGCTG
AACCTGACCATTCTTGTGTTTGGTCTTTTAGGATAGAATCATTTGCATCGAATTTGTCGCTGTCTTTAAA
GACGCGGCCAGCGTTTTTCCAGCTGTCAATAGAAGTTTCGCCGACTTTTTGATAGAACATGTAAATCGAT
GTGTCATCCGCATTTTTAGGATCTCCGGCTAATGCAAAGACGATGTGGTAGCCGTGATAGTTTGCGACAG
TGCCGTCAGTGTTTTGTAATGGCCAGCTGTCCCAAACGTCCAGGCCTTTTGCAGAAGAGATATTTTTAAT
TGTGGACGAATCGAACTCAGGAACTTTATATTTTTCATTTTTTTGCTGTTCAGGGATTTGCAGCATATCA
TGGCGTGTAATATGGGAAATGCCGTATGTTTCCTTATATGGCTTTTGGTTCGTTTCTTTCGCAAACGCTT
GAGTTGCGCCTCCTGCCAGCAGTGCGGTAGTAAAGGTTAATACTGTTGCTTGTTTTGCAAACTTTTTGAT
GTTCATCGTTCATGTCTCCTTTTTTATGTACTGTGTTAGCGGTCTGCTTCTTCCAGCCCTCCTGTTTGAA
GATGGCAAGTTAGTTACGCACAATAAAAAAAGACCTAAAATATGTAAGG
